Addgene plasmid #84153: pFGC5941-PacI-ath-STTM824
Purpose: target miRNA824 for destruction in Arabidopsis thaliana
Depositing lab: Guiliang Tang. Depositing organization: Michigan Technological University. Publication: Construction of short tandem target mimic (STTM) to block the functions of plant and animal microRNAs. Tang G, Yan J, Gu Y, Qiao M, Fan R, Mao Y, Tang X. Methods. 2012 Oct;58(2):118-25. doi: 10.1016/j.ymeth.2012.10.006. Epub 2012 Oct 23. PubMed 23098881.
Backbone
  Vector backbone: pFGC5941-PacI
  Backbone manufacturer: Guiliang Tang (Addgene plasmid # 44182)
  Backbone size w/o insert (bp): 8608
  Vector type: Plant Expression
  Selectable markers: Basta
Growth in bacteria
  Bacterial resistance: Chloramphenicol and Kanamycin, 25 & 50 μg/mL
  Growth temperature: 37°C
  Growth strain: DH5alpha
  Copy number: High Copy
Gene/Insert
  Gene/Insert name: STTM824
  Species: A. thaliana (mustard weed)
  Insert size (bp): 2846
  Promoter: 2x35S
  Cloning method: Restriction Enzyme; 5′ cloning site PacI (not destroyed); 3′ cloning site PacI (not destroyed)
  Sequencing primers: 5′ CACTATCCTTCGCAAGACCCTTCC; 3′ CAACACATGAGCGAAACCCTATAA
Terms and licenses: Academic/Nonprofit Terms; Industry Terms: Not Available to Industry
Depositor comments: The insert within this plasmid contains a 2x35S promoter, STTM, T35S and CmR.
How to cite: pFGC5941-PacI-ath-STTM824 was a gift from Guiliang Tang (Addgene plasmid # 84153 ; http://n2t.net/addgene:84153 ; RRID:Addgene_84153)
