[The description below was written by a language model from this plasmid's Addgene catalogue record and pLannotate feature annotations shown in this document.]
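Description:
pFGC5941-PacI-ath-STTM824 is a plant expression binary vector for Agrobacterium-mediated transformation of Arabidopsis thaliana, built on the pFGC5941-PacI backbone. It is designed to knock down the function of miR824 by the short tandem target mimic (STTM) approach. In this approach, a transcript carrying tandem decoy binding sites for a microRNA sequesters it and triggers its destruction, which relieves repression of the miRNA's natural targets.

The backbone carries a high-copy ColE1/pUC-type origin with a bom site and a kanamycin resistance gene (aphA-3) for propagation in E. coli. The pVS1 oriV, RepA and StaA functions support replication and stable maintenance in Agrobacterium. Nopaline-type left and right T-DNA border repeats define the transferred region. Within it, a bar (phosphinothricin acetyltransferase) gene flanked by the mannopine synthase promoter and terminator gives Basta/glufosinate selection of transgenic plants. An OCS terminator and lacZα/MCS remnants from the parent vector are also present near the right border.

The insert of about 2.8 kb was cloned as a PacI fragment, and both sites were retained. According to the depositor, it contains a 2x35S promoter, the STTM, a 35S terminator and a chloramphenicol resistance gene. This matches the annotation, which shows duplicated CaMV 35S promoter sequence spanning the numbering origin, followed by an unannotated gap where the STTM module presumably lies. After the gap come the CaMV poly(A) signal and a bacterial CmR (cat) cassette. T7 and SP6 promoters and ori fragments nearby probably derive from an intermediate cloning vector. The extra CmR marker allows dual chloramphenicol and kanamycin selection for plasmids that have taken up the insert. The construct is used for loss-of-function studies of miR824 in Arabidopsis.
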