Features (pLannotate 1.2.2; 27 found; start..end, strand, type, name):
      1..346     +  promoter       CaMV 35S promoter: strong constitutive promoter from cauliflower mosaic virus
    298..344     +  promoter       minimal CaMV 35S promoter: minimal 35S promoter from cauliflower mosaic virus
    507..683     +  polyA_signal   CaMV poly(A) signal: cauliflower mosaic virus polyadenylation signal
   1245..1263    -  promoter       SP6 promoter: promoter for bacteriophage SP6 RNA polymerase
   1328..1987    -  CDS            CmR: chloramphenicol acetyltransferase; cat; confers resistance to chloramphenicol
   1988..2024    -  promoter       cat promoter (fragment): promoter of the E. coli cat gene encoding chloramphenicol acetyltransferase
   2024..2052    -  promoter       tet promoter: E. coli promoter for tetracycline efflux protein gene
   2114..2282    -  rep_origin     ori (fragment): high-copy-number ColE1/pMB1/pBR322/pUC origin of replication
   2327..2707    +  promoter       MAS promoter: mannopine synthase promoter (Velten et al., 1984)
   2713..3261    +  CDS            bar: PAT_STRHY - Experimental evidence at protein level: Swiss-Prot protein existence level 1. Inactivates phosphinothricin (PPT) by transfer of an acetyl group from acetyl CoA. Can also acetylate demethylphosphinothricin but not PTT or glutamate. This enzyme is an effector of phosphinothricin tripeptide (PTT or bialaphos) resistance. From Streptomyces hygroscopicus. Introduced by genetic manipulation and expressed in glufosinate-tolerant maize by Dekalb Genetics.
   3274..3526    +  terminator     MAS terminator: mannopine synthase terminator
   3612..3636    -  misc_feature   LB T-DNA repeat: left border repeat from nopaline C58 T-DNA
   4061..4855    +  CDS            KanR: aminoglycoside phosphotransferase; aphA-3; confers resistance to kanamycin
   4942..5530    +  rep_origin     ori: high-copy-number ColE1/pMB1/pBR322/pUC origin of replication
   5716..5856    -  misc_feature   bom: basis of mobility region from pBR322
   5958..5997    -  CDS            rop (fragment): Rop protein, which maintains plasmids at low copy number; rop
   6200..6394    -  rep_origin     pVS1 oriV: origin of replication for the Pseudomonas plasmid pVS1 (Heeb et al., 2000)
   6460..7533    -  CDS            pVS1 RepA: replication protein from the Pseudomonas plasmid pVS1 (Heeb et al., 2000)
   7962..8591    -  CDS            pVS1 StaA: stability protein from the Pseudomonas plasmid pVS1 (Heeb et al., 2000)
   9151..9552    -  CDS            Y4CG_SINFN (fragment): Protein inferred from homology: Swiss-Prot protein existence level 3. From Sinorhizobium fredii (strain NBRC 101917 / NGR234).
   9892..9916    -  misc_feature   RB T-DNA repeat: right border repeat from nopaline C58 T-DNA
   9982..10136   -  CDS            lacZα (fragment): LacZα fragment of β-galactosidase; lacZ fragment
  10139..10159   -  misc_feature   MCS (fragment): pUC18/19 multiple cloning site
  10160..10867   -  terminator     OCS terminator: octopine synthase terminator
  10900..10940   -  rep_origin     ori (fragment): high-copy-number ColE1/pMB1/pBR322/pUC origin of replication
  11046..11064   +  promoter       T7 promoter: promoter for bacteriophage T7 RNA polymerase
  11133..11421   +  promoter       CaMV 35S promoter (fragment): strong constitutive promoter from cauliflower mosaic virus
>Addgene plasmid #84153 | pFGC5941-PacI-ath-STTM824 | addgene full sequence | sequence record 177204 | Addgene NGS Result
TGAGACTTTTCAACAAAGGGTAATTTCGGGAAACCTCCTCGGATTCCATTGCCCAGCTATCTGTCACCTC
ATCGAAAGGACAGTAGAAAAGGAAGGTGGCTCCTACAAATGCCATCATTGCGATAAAGGAAAGGCTATCA
TTCAAGATGCCTCTGCCGACAGTGGTCCCAAAGATGGACCCCCACCCACGAGGAGCATCGTGGAAAAAGA
AGACGTTCCAACCACGTCTTCAAAGCAAGTGGATTGATGTGACATCTCCACTGACATAAGGGATGACGCA
CAACCCCACTATCCTTCGCAAGACCCTTCCTCTATATAAGGAAGTTCATTTCATTTGGAGAGGACAGCCC
AAGCTTTCCCTTCTCACCTAAAATGGTCTAGTTGTTGTTGTTATGGTCTAATTTAAATATGGTCTAAAGA
AGAAGAATTCCCTTCTCACCTAAAATGGTCTAGAATTCGGTACGCTGAAATCACCAGTCTCTCTCTACAA
ATCTATCTCTCTCTATTTTCTCCATAAATAATGTGTGAGTAGTTTCCCGATAAGGGAAATTAGGGTTCTT
ATAGGGTTTCGCTCATGTGTTGAGCATATAAGAAACCCTTGGTATGTATTTGTATTTGTAAAATACTTCT
ATCAATAAAATTTCTAATTCCTAAAACCAAAATCCAGTACTAAAATCCAGATCTCCTAAAGTCCCTATAG
ATCTTTGTCGTGAATATAAACCAGACACGAGACGACTAGACCTGGAGCCCAGACGCCGTTCGAAGCTAGA
AGTACCGCTTAGGCAGGAGGCCGTTAGGGAAAAGATGCTAAGGCAGGGTTGGTTACGTTGACTCCCCCGT
AGGTTTGGTTTAAATATGATGAAGTGGACGGAAGGAAGGAGGAAGACAAGGAAGGATAAGGTTGCAGGCC
CTGTGCAAGGTAAGAAGATGGAAATTTGATAGAGGTACGCTACTATACTTATACTATACGCTAAGGGAAT
GATTGTATTTATACCCTATACCCCCTAATAACCCCTTATCAATTTAAGAAATAATCCGCATAAGCCCCCG
CTTAAAAATTGGTATCAGAGCCATGAATAGGTCTATGACCAAAACTCAAGAGGATAAAACCTCACCAAAA
TACGAAAGAGTCCTTAACTCTAAAGATAAAAGATCTTTCAAGATCAAAACTAGTTCCCTCACACCGGTGA
CGGGGATCGCATGCGACCTCTAGACCATCACATTGGAGCTTCAGCTGCTCGAGTTCTATAGTGTCACCTA
AATCGTATGTGTATGATACATAAGGTTATGTATTAATTGTAGCCGCGTTCTTACGTCGACGTACCAATTA
CGCCCCGCCCTGTCACTCATCGCAGTACTGTTGTAATTCATTAAGCATTCTGCCGACATGGAAGCCATCA
CAAACGGCATGATGAACCTGAATCGCCAGCGGCATCAGCACCTTGTCGCCTTGCGTATAATATTTGCCCA
TGGTGAAAACGGGGGCGAAGAAGTTGTCCATATTGGCCACGTTTAAATCAAAACTGGTGAAACTCACCCA
GGGATTGGCTGAGACGAAAAACATATTCTCAATAAACCCTTTAGGGAAATAGGCCAGGTTTTCACCGTAA
CACGCCACATCTTGCGAATATATGTGTAGAAACTGCCGGAAATCGTCGTGGTATTCACTCCAGAGCGATG
AAAACGTTTCAGTTTGCTCATGGAAAACGGTGTAACAAGGGTGAACACTATCCCATATTACCAGCTCACC
GTCTTTCATTGCCATACGGAACTCCGGATGAGCATTCATCAGGCGGGCAAGAATGTGAATAAAGGCCGGA
TAAAACTTGTGCTTATTTTTCTTTACGGTCTTTAAAAAGGCCGTAATATCCAGCTGAACGGTCTGGTTAT
AGGTACATTGAGCAACTGACTGAAATGCCTCAAAATGTTCTTTACGATGCCATTGGGATATATCAACGGT
GGTATATCCAGTGATTTCTTTCTCCATTTTAGCTTCCTTAGCTCCTGAAAATCTCGATAACTCATTAAAG
CTTATCGATGATAAGCTGTCAAACATGAGAATTTAGCCCGCCTAATGAGCGGGCTTTTTGTTGTGATCCG
CGTTGCTGGCGTTTTTCCATAGGCTCCGCCCCCCTGACGAGCATCACAAAAATCGGCGCTCAAGTCAGAG
GTGGCGAAACCCGACAGGACTATAAAGATACCAGGCGTTTCCCCCCTGGAAGCTCCCTCGTGCGCTCTCC
TGTTCCGACCCTGCCGCTTACCGGATACCTGTCCGCCTTTCTTAATTAACTCTCTAGACTCACCTAGGAT
CCATGAATTCTGAGATTTTTCAAATCAGTGCGCAAGACGTGACGTAAGTATCCGAGTCAGTTTTTATTTT
TCTACTAATTTGGTCGTTTATTTCGGCGTGTAGGACATGGCAACCGGGCCTGAATTTCGCGGGTATTCTG
TTTCTATTCCAACTTTTTCTTGATCCGCAGCCATTAACGACTTTTGAATAGATACGCTGACACGCCAAGC
CTCGCTAGTCAAAAGTGTACCAAACAACGCTTTACAGCAAGAACGGAATGCGCGTGACGCTCGCGGTGAC
GCCATTTCGCCTTTTCAGAAATGGATAAATAGCCTTGCTTCCTATTATATCTTCCCAAATTACCAATACA
TTACACTAGCATCTGAATTTCATAACCAATCTCGATACACCAAATCGAATCGATGAGCCCAGAACGACGC
CCGGCCGACATCCGCCGTGCCACCGAGGCGGACATGCCGGCGGTCTGCACCATCGTCAACCACTACATCG
AGACAAGCACGGTCAACTTCCGTACCGAGCCGCAGGAACCGCAGGAGTGGACGGACGACCTCGTCCGTCT
GCGGGAGCGCTATCCCTGGCTCGTCGCCGAGGTGGACGGCGAGGTCGCCGGCATCGCCTACGCGGGCCCC
TGGAAGGCACGCAACGCCTACGACTGGACGGCCGAGTCGACCGTGTACGTCTCCCCCCGCCACCAGCGGA
CGGGACTGGGCTCCACGCTCTACACCCACCTGCTGAAGTCCCTGGAGGCACAGGGCTTCAAGAGCGTGGT
CGCTGTCATCGGGCTGCCCAACGACCCGAGCGTGCGCATGCACGAGGCGCTCGGATATGCCCCCCGCGGC
ATGCTGCGGGCGGCCGGCTTCAAGCACGGGAACTGGCATGACGTGGGTTTCTGGCAGCTGGACTTCAGCC
TGCCGGTACCGCCCCGTCCGGTCCTGCCCGTCACCGAGATTTGACTGCAGAATCTTGGACTCCCATGTTG
GCAAAGGCAACCAAACAAACAATGAATGATCCGCTCCTGCATATGGGGCGGTTTGAGTATTTCAACTGCC
ATTTGGGCTGAATTGAAGACATGCTCCTGTCAGAAATTCCGTGATCTTACTCAATATTCAGTAATCTCGG
CCAATATCCTAAATGTGCGTGGCTTTATCTGTCTTTGTATTGTTTCATCAATTCATGTAACGTTTGCTTT
TCTTATGAATTTTCAAATAAATTATCAGATCCGAGCTCGAATTAATTCGGCGTTAATTCAGTACATTAAA
AACGTCCGCAATGTGTTATTAAGTTGTCTAAGCGTCAATTTGTTTACACCACAATATATCCTGCCACCAG
CCAGCCAACAGCTCCCCGACCGGCAGCTCGGCACAAAATCACCACTCGATACAGGCAGCCCATCAGTCCG
GGACGGCGTCAGCGGGAGAGCCGTTGTAAGGCGGCAGACTTTGCTCATGTTACCGATGCTATTCGGAAGA
ACGGCAACTAAGCTGCCGGGTTTGAAACACGGATGATCTCGCGGAGGGTAGCATGTTGATTGTAACGATG
ACAGAGCGTTGCTGCCTGTGATCACCGCGGTTTCAAAATCGGCTCCGTCGATACTATGTTATACGCCAAC
TTTGAAAACAACTTTGAAAAAGCTGTTTTCTGGTATTTAAGGTTTTAGAATGCAAGGAACAGTGAATTGG
AGTTCGTCTTGTTATAATTAGCTTCTTGGGGTATCTTTAAATACTGTAGAAAAGAGGAAGGAAATAATAA
ATGGCTAAAATGAGAATATCACCGGAATTGAAAAAACTGATCGAAAAATACCGCTGCGTAAAAGATACGG
AAGGAATGTCTCCTGCTAAGGTATATAAGCTGGTGGGAGAAAATGAAAACCTATATTTAAAAATGACGGA
CAGCCGGTATAAAGGGACCACCTATGATGTGGAACGGGAAAAGGACATGATGCTATGGCTGGAAGGAAAG
CTGCCTGTTCCAAAGGTCCTGCACTTTGAACGGCATGATGGCTGGAGCAATCTGCTCATGAGTGAGGCCG
ATGGCGTCCTTTGCTCGGAAGAGTATGAAGATGAACAAAGCCCTGAAAAGATTATCGAGCTGTATGCGGA
GTGCATCAGGCTCTTTCACTCCATCGACATATCGGATTGTCCCTATACGAATAGCTTAGACAGCCGCTTA
GCCGAATTGGATTACTTACTGAATAACGATCTGGCCGATGTGGATTGCGAAAACTGGGAAGAAGACACTC
CATTTAAAGATCCGCGCGAGCTGTATGATTTTTTAAAGACGGAAAAGCCCGAAGAGGAACTTGTCTTTTC
CCACGGCGACCTGGGAGACAGCAACATCTTTGTGAAAGATGGCAAAGTAAGTGGCTTTATTGATCTTGGG
AGAAGCGGCAGGGCGGACAAGTGGTATGACATTGCCTTCTGCGTCCGGTCGATCAGGGAGGATATCGGGG
AAGAACAGTATGTCGAGCTATTTTTTGACTTACTGGGGATCAAGCCTGATTGGGAGAAAATAAAATATTA
TATTTTACTGGATGAATTGTTTTAGTACCTAGAATGCATGACCAAAATCCCTTAACGTGAGTTTTCGTTC
CACTGAGCGTCAGACCCCGTAGAAAAGATCAAAGGATCTTCTTGAGATCCTTTTTTTCTGCGCGTAATCT
GCTGCTTGCAAACAAAAAAACCACCGCTACCAGCGGTGGTTTGTTTGCCGGATCAAGAGCTACCAACTCT
TTTTCCGAAGGTAACTGGCTTCAGCAGAGCGCAGATACCAAATACTGTCCTTCTAGTGTAGCCGTAGTTA
GGCCACCACTTCAAGAACTCTGTAGCACCGCCTACATACCTCGCTCTGCTAATCCTGTTACCAGTGGCTG
CTGCCAGTGGCGATAAGTCGTGTCTTACCGGGTTGGACTCAAGACGATAGTTACCGGATAAGGCGCAGCG
GTCGGGCTGAACGGGGGGTTCGTGCACACAGCCCAGCTTGGAGCGAACGACCTACACCGAACTGAGATAC
CTACAGCGTGAGCTATGAGAAAGCGCCACGCTTCCCGAAGGGAGAAAGGCGGACAGGTATCCGGTAAGCG
GCAGGGTCGGAACAGGAGAGCGCACGAGGGAGCTTCCAGGGGGAAACGCCTGGTATCTTTATAGTCCTGT
CGGGTTTCGCCACCTCTGACTTGAGCGTCGATTTTTGTGATGCTCGTCAGGGGGGCGGAGCCTATGGAAA
AACGCCAGCAACGCGGCCTTTTTACGGTTCCTGGCCTTTTGCTGGCCTTTTGCTCACATGTTCTTTCCTG
CGTTATCCCCTGATTCTGTGGATAACCGTATTACCGCCTTTGAGTGAGCTGATACCGCTCGCCGCAGCCG
AACGACCGAGCGCAGCGAGTCAGTGAGCGAGGAAGCGGAAGAGCGCCTGATGCGGTATTTTCTCCTTACG
CATCTGTGCGGTATTTCACACCGCATATGGTGCACTCTCAGTACAATCTGCTCTGATGCCGCATAGTTAA
GCCAGTATACACTCCGCTATCGCTACGTGACTGGGTCATGGCTGCGCCCCGACACCCGCCAACACCCGCT
GACGCGCCCTGACGGGCTTGTCTGCTCCCGGCATCCGCTTACAGACAAGCTGTGACCGTCTCCGGGAGCT
GCATGTGTCAGAGGTTTTCACCGTCATCACCGAAACGCGCGAGGCAGGGTGCCTTGATGTGGGCGCCGGC
GGTCGAGTGGCGACGGCGCGGCTTGTCCGCGCCCTGGTAGATTGCCTGGCCGTAGGCCAGCCATTTTTGA
GCGGCCAGCGGCCGCGATAGGCCGACGCGAAGCGGCGGGGCGTAGGGAGCGCAGCGACCGAAGGGTAGGC
GCTTTTTGCAGCTCTTCGGCTGTGCGCTGGCCAGACAGTTATGCACAGGCCAGGCGGGTTTTAAGAGTTT
TAATAAGTTTTAAAGAGTTTTAGGCGGAAAAATCGCCTTTTTTCTCTTTTATATCAGTCACTTACATGTG
TGACCGGTTCCCAATGTACGGCTTTGGGTTCCCAATGTACGGGTTCCGGTTCCCAATGTACGGCTTTGGG
TTCCCAATGTACGTGCTATCCACAGGAAAGAGACCTTTTCGACCTTTTTCCCCTGCTAGGGCAATTTGCC
CTAGCATCTGCTCCGTACATTAGGAACCGGCGGATGCTTCGCCCTCGATCAGGTTGCGGTAGCGCATGAC
TAGGATCGGGCCAGCCTGCCCCGCCTCCTCCTTCAAATCGTACTCCGGCAGGTCATTTGACCCGATCAGC
TTGCGCACGGTGAAACAGAACTTCTTGAACTCTCCGGCGCTGCCACTGCGTTCGTAGATCGTCTTGAACA
ACCATCTGGCTTCTGCCTTGCCTGCGGCGCGGCGTGCCAGGCGGTAGAGAAAACGGCCGATGCCGGGATC
GATCAAAAAGTAATCGGGGTGAACCGTCAGCACGTCCGGGTTCTTGCCTTCTGTGATCTCGCGGTACATC
CAATCAGCTAGCTCGATCTCGATGTACTCCGGCCGCCCGGTTTCGCTCTTTACGATCTTGTAGCGGCTAA
TCAAGGCTTCACCCTCGGATACCGTCACCAGGCGGCCGTTCTTGGCCTTCTTCGTACGCTGCATGGCAAC
GTGCGTGGTGTTTAACCGAATGCAGGTTTCTACCAGGTCGTCTTTCTGCTTTCCGCCATCGGCTCGCCGG
CAGAACTTGAGTACGTCCGCAACGTGTGGACGGAACACGCGGCCGGGCTTGTCTCCCTTCCCTTCCCGGT
ATCGGTTCATGGATTCGGTTAGATGGGAAACCGCCATCAGTACCAGGTCGTAATCCCACACACTGGCCAT
GCCGGCCGGCCCTGCGGAAACCTCTACGTGCCCGTCTGGAAGCTCGTAGCGGATCACCTCGCCAGCTCGT
CGGTCACGCTTCGACAGACGGAAAACGGCCACGTCCATGATGCTGCGACTATCGCGGGTGCCCACGTCAT
AGAGCATCGGAACGAAAAAATCTGGTTGCTCGTCGCCCTTGGGCGGCTTCCTAATCGACGGCGCACCGGC
TGCCGGCGGTTGCCGGGATTCTTTGCGGATTCGATCAGCGGCCGCTTGCCACGATTCACCGGGGCGTGCT
TCTGCCTCGATGCGTTGCCGCTGGGCGGCCTGCGCGGCCTTCAACTTCTCCACCAGGTCATCACCCAGCG
CCGCGCCGATTTGTACCGGGCCGGATGGTTTGCGACCGCTCACGCCGATTCCTCGGGCTTGGGGGTTCCA
GTGCCATTGCAGGGCCGGCAGGCAACCCAGCCGCTTACGCCTGGCCAACCGCCCGTTCCTCCACACATGG
GGCATTCCACGGCGTCGGTGCCTGGTTGTTCTTGATTTTCCATGCCGCCTCCTTTAGCCGCTAAAATTCA
TCTACTCATTTATTCATTTGCTCATTTACTCTGGTAGCTGCGCGATGTATTCAGATAGCAGCTCGGTAAT
GGTCTTGCCTTGGCGTACCGCGTACATCTTCAGCTTGGTGTGATCCTCCGCCGGCAACTGAAAGTTGACC
CGCTTCATGGCTGGCGTGTCTGCCAGGCTGGCCAACGTTGCAGCCTTGCTGCTGCGTGCGCTCGGACGGC
CGGCACTTAGCGTGTTTGTGCTTTTGCTCATTTTCTCTTTACCTCATTAACTCAAATGAGTTTTGATTTA
ATTTCAGCGGCCAGCGCCTGGACCTCGCGGGCAGCGTCGCCCTCGGGTTCTGATTCAAGAACGGTTGTGC
CGGCGGCGGCAGTGCCTGGGTAGCTCACGCGCTGCGTGATACGGGACTCAAGAATGGGCAGCTCGTACCC
GGCCAGCGCCTCGGCAACCTCACCGCCGATGCGCGTGCCTTTGATCGCCCGCGACACGACAAAGGCCGCT
TGTAGCCTTCCATCCGTGACCTCAATGCGCTGCTTAACCAGCTCCACCAGGTCGGCGGTGGCCCATATGT
CGTAAGGGCTTGGCTGCACCGGAATCAGCACGAAGTCGGCTGCCTTGATCGCGGACACAGCCAAGTCCGC
CGCCTGGGGCGCTCCGTCGATCACTACGAAGTCGCGCCGGCCGATGGCCTTCACGTCGCGGTCAATCGTC
GGGCGGTCGATGCCGACAACGGTTAGCGGTTGATCTTCCCGCACGGCCGCCCAATCGCGGGCACTGCCCT
GGGGATCGGAATCGACTAACAGAACATCGGCCCCGGCGAGTTGCAGGGCGCGGGCTAGATGGGTTGCGAT
GGTCGTCTTGCCTGACCCGCCTTTCTGGTTAAGTACAGCGATAACCTTCATGCGTTCCCCTTGCGTATTT
GTTTATTTACTCATCGCATCATATACGCAGCGACCGCATGACGCAAGCTGTTTTACTCAAATACACATCA
CCTTTTTAGACGGCGGCGCTCGGTTTCTTCAGCGGCCAAGCTGGCCGGCCAGGCCGCCAGCTTGGCATCA
GACAAACCGGCCAGGATTTCATGCAGCCGCACGGTTGAGACGTGCGCGGGCGGCTCGAACACGTACCCGG
CCGCGATCATCTCCGCCTCGATCTCTTCGGTAATGAAAAACGGTTCGTCCTGGCCGTCCTGGTGCGGTTT
CATGCTTGTTCCTCTTGGCGTTCATTCTCGGCGGCCGCCAGGGCGTCGGCCTCGGTCAATGCGTCCTCAC
GGAAGGCACCGCGCCGCCTGGCCTCGGTGGGCGTCACTTCCTCGCTGCGCTCAAGTGCGCGGTACAGGGT
CGAGCGATGCACGCCAAGCAGTGCAGCCGCCTCTTTCACGGTGCGGCCTTCCTGGTCGATCAGCTCGCGG
GCGTGCGCGATCTGTGCCGGGGTGAGGGTAGGGCGGGGGCCAAACTTCACGCCTCGGGCCTTGGCGGCCT
CGCGCCCGCTCCGGGTGCGGTCGATGATTAGGGAACGCTCGAACTCGGCAATGCCGGCGAACACGGTCAA
CACCATGCGGCCGGCCGGCGTGGTGGTGTCGGCCCACGGCTCTGCCAGGCTACGCAGGCCCGCGCCGGCC
TCCTGGATGCGCTCGGCAATGTCCAGTAGGTCGCGGGTGCTGCGGGCCAGGCGGTCTAGCCTGGTCACTG
TCACAACGTCGCCAGGGCGTAGGTGGTCAAGCATCCTGGCCAGCTCCGGGCGGTCGCGCCTGGTGCCGGT
GATCTTCTCGGAAAACAGCTTGGTGCAGCCGGCCGCGTGCAGTTCGGCCCGTTGGTTGGTCAAGTCCTGG
TCGTCGGTGCTGACGCGGGCATAGCCCAGCAGGCCAGCGGCGGCGCTCTTGTTCATGGCGTAATGTCTCC
GGTTCTAGTCGCAAGTATTCTACTTTATGCGACTAAAACACGCGACAAGAAAACGCCAGGAAAAGGGCAG
GGCGGCAGCCTGTCGCGTAACTTAGGACTTGTGCGACATGTCGTTTTCAGAAGACGGCTGCACTGAACGT
CAGAAGCCGACTGCACTATAGCAGCGGAGGGGTTGGATCAAAGTACTTTGATCCCGAGGGGAACCCTGTG
GTTGGCATGCACATACAAATGGACGAACGGATAAACCTTTTCACGCCCTTTTAAATATCCGATTATTCTA
ATAAACGCTCTTTTCTCTTAGGTTTACCCGCCAATATATCCTGTCAAACACTGATAGTTTAAACTGAAGG
CGGGAAACGACAATCTGATCCAAGCTCAAGCTGCTCTAGCATTCGCCATTCAGGCTGCGCAACTGTTGGG
AAGGGCGATCGGTGCGGGCCTCTTCGCTATTACGCCAGCTGGCGAAAGGGGGATGTGCTGCAAGGCGATT
AAGTTGGGTAACGCCAGGGTTTTCCCAGTCACGACGTTGTAAAACGACGGCCAGTGCCAAGCTTGCATGC
CTGCAGGTCCTGCTGAGCCTCGACATGTTGTCGCAAAATTCGCCCTGGACCCGCCCAACGATTTGTCGTC
ACTGTCAAGGTTTGACCTGCACTTCATTTGGGGCCCACATACACCAAAAAAATGCTGCATAATTCTCGGG
GCAGCAAGTCGGTTACCCGGCCGCCGTGCTGGACCGGGTTGAATGGTGCCCGTAACTTTCGGTAGAGCGG
ACGGCCAATACTCAACTTCAAGGAATCTCACCCATGCGCGCCGGCGGGGAACCGGAGTTCCCTTCAGTGA
GCGTTATTAGTTCGCCGCTCGGTGTGTCGTAGATACTAGCCCCTGGGGCACTTTTGAAATTTGAATAAGA
TTTATGTAATCAGTCTTTTAGGTTTGACCGGTTCTGCCGCTTTTTTTAAAATTGGATTTGTAATAATAAA
ACGCAATTGTTTGTTATTGTGGCGCTCTATCATAGATGTCGCTATAAACCTATTCAGCACAATATATTGT
TTTCATTTTAATATTGTACATATAAGTAGTAGGGTACAATCAGTAAATTGAACGGAGAATATTATTCATA
AAAATACGATAGTAACGGGTGATATATTCATTAGAATGAACCGAAACCGGCGGTAAGGATCTGAGCTACA
CATGCTCAGGTTTTTTACAACGTGCACAACAGAATTGAAAGCAAATATCATGCGATCATAGGCGTCTCGC
ATATCTCATTAAAGCAGGACTCTAGGGACTAGTCCCGGGTCTTAATTAAGTTTGCAAGCAGCAGATTACG
CGCAGAAAAAAAGGATCTCAGGGAGATCCTTTGGATCACAAAAAAAAAGCCCGCTCATTAGGCGGGTTAA
ATTCCCGGGTACTGCAGCCGATTCATTAATGCAGGTTAACCTGGCTTATCGAAATTAATACGACTCACTA
TAGGGAGACCGGCAGATCTGATCCCTACTCCAAAAATGTCAAAGATACAGTCTCAGAAGACCAAAGGGCT
ATTGAGACTTTTCAACAAAGGGTAATTTCGGGAAACCTCCTCGGATTCCATTGCCCAGCTGTCTGTCACT
TCATCGAAAGGACAGTGGAAAAGGAAGGTGGCTCCTACAAATGCCATCATTGCGATAAAGGAAAGGCTAT
CATTCGAGATGCCTCTGCCGACAGTGGTCCCAAAGATGGACCCCCACCCACGAGGAGCATCGTGGGAAAA
GAAGACGTTCCAACCACGTCTTCAAAGCAAGTGGATTGATGTGACATCTCCACTGACGTAAGGGATGACG
CACAATCCCACCCCTACTCCAAAAATGTCAAAGATACTGTCTCAGAAGACCAAAGGGCTAT
