>Addgene plasmid #84153 | pFGC5941-PacI-ath-STTM824 | depositor partial sequence | sequence record 160709 | STTM
TCCCTTCTCACCTAAAATGGTCTAGTTGTTGTTGTTATGGTCTAATTTAAATATGGTCTAAAGAAGAAGA
ATTCCCTTCTCACCTAAAATGGTCTA
