>Addgene plasmid #84153 | pFGC5941-PacI-ath-STTM824 | addgene partial sequence | sequence record 166770 | pFGC-RCS-1 5'-AATAAAAACTGACTCGGA-3'
ATCTCAGAATTCATGGATCCTAGGTGAGTCTAGAGAGTTAATTAAGAAAGGCGGACAGGTATCCGGTAAG
CGGCAGGGTCGGAACAGGAGAGCGCACGAGGGAGCTTCCAGGGGGGAAACGCCTGGTATCTTTATAGTCC
TGTCGGGTTTCGCCACCTCTGACTTGAGCGCCGATTTTTGTGATGCTCGTCAGGGGGGCGGAGCCTATGG
AAAAACGCCAGCAACGCGGATCACAACAAAAAGCCCGCTCATTAGGCGGGCTAAATTCTCATGTTTGACA
GCTTATCATCGATAAGCTTTAATGAGTTATCGAGATTTTCAGGAGCTAAGGAAGCTAAAATGGAGAAAGA
AATCACTGGATATACCACCGTTGATATATCCCAATGGCATCGTAAAGAACATTTTGAGGCATTTCAGTCA
GTTGCTCAATGTACCTATAACCAGACCGTTCAGCTGGATATTACGGCCTTTTTAAAGACCGTAAAGAAAA
ATAAGCACAAGTTTTATCCGGCCTTTATTCACATTCTTGCCCGCCTGATGAATGCTCATCCGGAGTTCCG
TATGGCAATGAAAGACGGTGAGCTGGTAATATGGGATAGTGTTCACCCTTGTTACACCGTTTTCCATGAG
CAAACTGAAACGTTTTCATCGCTCTGGAGTGAATACCACGACGATTTCCGGCAGTTTCTACACATATATT
CGCAAGATGTGGCGTGTTACGGTGAAAACCTGGCCTATTTCCCTAAAGGGTTTATTGAGAATATGTTTTT
CGTCTCAGCCAATCCCTGGGTGAGTTTCACCAGTTTTGATTTAAACGTGGCCAATATG
