>Addgene plasmid #84153 | pFGC5941-PacI-ath-STTM824 | addgene partial sequence | sequence record 166771 | M13-F20 5'-TGTAAAACGACGGCCAGT-3'
CTGAGCCTCGACATGTTGTCGCAAAATTCGCCCTGGACCCGCCCAACGATTTGTCGTCACTGTCAAGGTT
TGACCTGCACTTCATTTGGGGCCCACATACACCAAAAAAATGCTGCATAATTCTCGGGGCAGCAAGTCGG
TTACCCGGCCGCCGTGCTGGACCGGGTTGAATGGTGCCCGTAACTTTCGGTAGAGCGGACGGCCAATACT
CAACTTCAAGGAATCTCACCCATGCGCGCCGGCGGGGAACCGGAGTTCCCTTCAGTGAGCGTTATTAGTT
CGCCGCTCGGTGTGTCGTAGATACTAGCCCCTGGGGCACTTTTGAAATTTGAATAAGATTTATGTAATCA
GTCTTTTAGGTTTGACCGGTTCTGCCGCTTTTTTTAAAATTGGATTTGTAATAATAAAACGCAATTGTTT
GTTATTGTGGCGCTCTATCATAGATGTCGCTATAAACCTATTCAGCACAATATATTGTTTTCATTTTAAT
ATTGTACATATAAGTAGTAGGGTACAATCAGTAAATTGAACGGAGAATATTATTCATAAAAATACGATAG
TAACGGGTGATATATTCATTAGAATGAACCGAAACCGGCGGTAAGGATCTGAGCTACACATGCTCAGGTT
TTTTACAACGTGCACAACAGAATTGAAAGCAAATATCATGCGATCATAGGCGTCTCGCATATCTCATTAA
AGCAGGACTCTAGGGACTAGTCCCGGGTCTTAATTAAGTTTGCAAGCAGCAGATTACGCGCAGAAAAAAA
GGATCTCAGGGAGATCCTTTGGATCACAAAAAA
